LOCUS       Exported 3349 bp ds-DNA circular SYN 13-MAY-2021
DEFINITION  Multisite gateway vector for 3' tagging with rab33a.
ACCESSION   .
VERSION     .
KEYWORDS    p3E-rab33a
SOURCE      synthetic DNA construct
  ORGANISM  synthetic DNA construct
REFERENCE   1 (bases 1 to 3349)
  TITLE     Parton Lab Plasmids for in vivo cell biology in the zebrafish
REFERENCE   2 (bases 1 to 3349)
  AUTHORS   .
  TITLE     Direct Submission
  JOURNAL   Exported May 13, 2021 from SnapGene Server 1.1.58
            http://www.snapgene.com
FEATURES             Location/Qualifiers
     source          1..3349
                     /organism="synthetic DNA construct"
                     /mol_type="other DNA"
     protein_bind    complement(1..125)
                     /gene="mutant version of attR"
                     /label=attR2
                     /bound_moiety="LR Clonase(TM)"
                     /note="recombination site for the Gateway(R) LR reaction"
     protein_bind    complement(835..930)
                     /gene="mutant version of attL"
                     /label=attL3
                     /bound_moiety="LR Clonase(TM)"
                     /note="recombination site for the Gateway(R) LR reaction"
     primer_bind     complement(967..986)
                     /label=T7
                     /note="T7 promoter, forward primer"
     promoter        complement(968..986)
                     /label=T7 promoter
                     /note="promoter for bacteriophage T7 RNA polymerase"
     primer_bind     complement(991..1007)
                     /label=M13 rev
                     /note="common sequencing primer, one of multiple similar
                     variants"
     primer_bind     complement(991..1007)
                     /label=M13 Reverse
                     /note="In lacZ gene. Also called M13-rev"
     primer_bind     complement(1109..1128)
                     /label=pENTR-R
                     /note="pENTR vectors, reverse primer"
     CDS             1120..1929
                     /codon_start=1
                     /gene="aph(3')-Ia"
                     /product="aminoglycoside phosphotransferase"
                     /label=KanR
                     /note="confers resistance to kanamycin in bacteria or G418
                     (Geneticin(R)) in eukaryotes"
                     /translation="MSHIQRETSRPRLNSNMDADLYGYKWARDNVGQSGATIYRLYGKP
                     DAPELFLKHGKGSVANDVTDEMVRLNWLTEFMPLPTIKHFIRTPDDAWLLTTAIPGKTA
                     FQVLEEYPDSGENIVDALAVFLRRLHSIPVCNCPFNSDRVFRLAQAQSRMNNGLVDASD
                     FDDERNGWPVEQVWKEMHKLLPFSPDSVVTHGDFSLDNLIFDEGKLIGCIDVGRVGIAD
                     RYQDLAILWNCLGEFSPSLQKRLFQKYGIDNPDMNKLQFHLMLDEFF"
     primer_bind     complement(1187..1206)
                     /label=Kan-R
                     /note="Kanamycin resistance gene, reverse primer"
     rep_origin      2076..2664
                     /direction=RIGHT
                     /label=ori
                     /note="high-copy-number ColE1/pMB1/pBR322/pUC origin of
                     replication"
     primer_bind     2565..2584
                     /label=pBR322ori-F
                     /note="pBR322 origin, forward primer"
     primer_bind     2818..2835
                     /label=L4440
                     /note="L4440 vector, forward primer"
     terminator      2994..3021
                     /label=rrnB T2 terminator
                     /note="transcription terminator T2 from the E. coli rrnB
                     gene"
     terminator      3113..3199
                     /gene="Escherichia coli rrnB"
                     /label=rrnB T1 terminator
                     /note="transcription terminator T1 from the E. coli rrnB
                     gene"
     primer_bind     3248..3270
                     /label=M13/pUC Forward
                     /note="In lacZ gene"
     primer_bind     3262..3279
                     /label=M13 Forward
                     /note="In lacZ gene. Also called M13-F20 or M13 (-21)
                     Forward"
     primer_bind     3263..3279
                     /label=M13 fwd
                     /note="common sequencing primer, one of multiple similar
                     variants"
ORIGIN
        1 catagtgact gcatatgttg tgttttacag tattatgtag tctgtttttt atgcaaaatc
       61 taatttaata tattgatatt tatatcattt tacgtttctc gttcaacttt cttgtacaaa
      121 gtggtggcaa atgaattctc agaaaacaga gacggaactg ccaactcacg ccatgccaac
      181 ctcacgtcgt cactagacct gagcacgtct ctggatcaca gcgtgcagac gcggattttt
      241 aaaatcattg tcatcgggga ctcaaatgtg ggaaagacct gtttaacctt ccgcttcacc
      301 ggcggagcct tcccgtgcaa aactgaagcc accatcggcg tggatttcag ggagaaagcg
      361 gtggagatcg agggcgagaa aataaaggta caagtatggg acacagcagg ccaggagcgc
      421 tttcgaaaga gcatggttga gcactactac cgcaatgtgc atgctgttgt ttttgtgtac
      481 gacgtcacta agatggcctc attccaaaac ctaaaaacct ggattcagga gtgcaacggt
      541 cacggggtgt catcggcagt gcctcgtgtt ttggtgggca acaaatgtga tctagttgac
      601 cagatccagg tgccttccaa cactgccctc aagtttgccg atgcctataa catgctactg
      661 tttgaaacat cagccaaaga tcccaaggag agccagaacg tggactccat tttcatgtgc
      721 ctggcatgtc gtctaaaagc ccaaaagtcc ctgatttaca gagatgtgga gagagaagat
      781 ggcagagtaa ggctgacgca tcaaccagac cccaagagta actgcccgtg ctgacaactt
      841 tattatacaa agttggcatt ataaaaaagc attgcttatc aatttgttgc aacgaacagg
      901 tcactatcag tcaaaataaa atcattattt ggagctccat ggtagcgtta acgcggccgc
      961 gatatcccct atagtgagtc gtattacatg gtcatagctg tttcctggca gctctggccc
     1021 gtgtctcaaa atctctgatg ttacattgca caagataaaa atatatcatc atgaacaata
     1081 aaactgtctg cttacataaa cagtaataca aggggtgtta tgagccatat tcaacgggaa
     1141 acgtcgaggc cgcgattaaa ttccaacatg gatgctgatt tatatgggta taaatgggct
     1201 cgcgataatg tcgggcaatc aggtgcgaca atctatcgct tgtatgggaa gcccgatgcg
     1261 ccagagttgt ttctgaaaca tggcaaaggt agcgttgcca atgatgttac agatgagatg
     1321 gtcagactaa actggctgac ggaatttatg cctcttccga ccatcaagca ttttatccgt
     1381 actcctgatg atgcatggtt actcaccact gcgatccccg gaaaaacagc attccaggta
     1441 ttagaagaat atcctgattc aggtgaaaat attgttgatg cgctggcagt gttcctgcgc
     1501 cggttgcatt cgattcctgt ttgtaattgt ccttttaaca gcgatcgcgt atttcgtctc
     1561 gctcaggcgc aatcacgaat gaataacggt ttggttgatg cgagtgattt tgatgacgag
     1621 cgtaatggct ggcctgttga acaagtctgg aaagaaatgc ataaactttt gccattctca
     1681 ccggattcag tcgtcactca tggtgatttc tcacttgata accttatttt tgacgagggg
     1741 aaattaatag gttgtattga tgttggacga gtcggaatcg cagaccgata ccaggatctt
     1801 gccatcctat ggaactgcct cggtgagttt tctccttcat tacagaaacg gctttttcaa
     1861 aaatatggta ttgataatcc tgatatgaat aaattgcagt ttcatttgat gctcgatgag
     1921 tttttctaat cagaattggt taattggttg taacactggc agagcattac gctgacttga
     1981 cgggacggcg caagctcatg accaaaatcc cttaacgtga gttacgcgtc gttccactga
     2041 gcgtcagacc ccgtagaaaa gatcaaagga tcttcttgag atcctttttt tctgcgcgta
     2101 atctgctgct tgcaaacaaa aaaaccaccg ctaccagcgg tggtttgttt gccggatcaa
     2161 gagctaccaa ctctttttcc gaaggtaact ggcttcagca gagcgcagat accaaatact
     2221 gttcttctag tgtagccgta gttaggccac cacttcaaga actctgtagc accgcctaca
     2281 tacctcgctc tgctaatcct gttaccagtg gctgctgcca gtggcgataa gtcgtgtctt
     2341 accgggttgg actcaagacg atagttaccg gataaggcgc agcggtcggg ctgaacgggg
     2401 ggttcgtgca cacagcccag cttggagcga acgacctaca ccgaactgag atacctacag
     2461 cgtgagctat gagaaagcgc cacgcttccc gaagggagaa aggcggacag gtatccggta
     2521 agcggcaggg tcggaacagg agagcgcacg agggagcttc cagggggaaa cgcctggtat
     2581 ctttatagtc ctgtcgggtt tcgccacctc tgacttgagc gtcgattttt gtgatgctcg
     2641 tcaggggggc ggagcctatg gaaaaacgcc agcaacgcgg cctttttacg gttcctggcc
     2701 ttttgctggc cttttgctca catgttcttt cctgcgttat cccctgattc tgtggataac
     2761 cgtattaccg cctttgagtg agctgatacc gctcgccgca gccgaacgac cgagcgcagc
     2821 gagtcagtga gcgaggaagc ggaagagcgc ccaatacgca aaccgcctct ccccgcgcgt
     2881 tggccgattc attaatgcag ctggcacgac aggtttcccg actggaaagc gggcagtgag
     2941 cgcaacgcaa ttaatacgcg taccgctagc caggaagagt ttgtagaaac gcaaaaaggc
     3001 catccgtcag gatggccttc tgcttagttt gatgcctggc agtttatggc gggcgtcctg
     3061 cccgccaccc tccgggccgt tgcttcacaa cgttcaaatc cgctcccggc ggatttgtcc
     3121 tactcaggag agcgttcacc gacaaacaac agataaaacg aaaggcccag tcttccgact
     3181 gagcctttcg ttttatttga tgcctggcag ttccctactc tcgcgttaac gctagcatgg
     3241 atgttttccc agtcacgacg ttgtaaaacg acggccagtc ttaagctcgg gccctgcagc
     3301 tctagagctc gaattctaca ggtcactaat accatctaag tagttggtt
//
