>Addgene plasmid #109691 | p3E-rab33a | depositor full sequence | sequence record 206628 | Full Sequence
CTTTCCTGCGTTATCCCCTGATTCTGTGGATAACCGTATTACCGCCTTTGAGTGAGCTGATACCGCTCGC
CGCAGCCGAACGACCGAGCGCAGCGAGTCAGTGAGCGAGGAAGCGGAAGAGCGCCCAATACGCAAACCGC
CTCTCCCCGCGCGTTGGCCGATTCATTAATGCAGCTGGCACGACAGGTTTCCCGACTGGAAAGCGGGCAG
TGAGCGCAACGCAATTAATACGCGTACCGCTAGCCAGGAAGAGTTTGTAGAAACGCAAAAAGGCCATCCG
TCAGGATGGCCTTCTGCTTAGTTTGATGCCTGGCAGTTTATGGCGGGCGTCCTGCCCGCCACCCTCCGGG
CCGTTGCTTCACAACGTTCAAATCCGCTCCCGGCGGATTTGTCCTACTCAGGAGAGCGTTCACCGACAAA
CAACAGATAAAACGAAAGGCCCAGTCTTCCGACTGAGCCTTTCGTTTTATTTGATGCCTGGCAGTTCCCT
ACTCTCGCGTTAACGCTAGCATGGATGTTTTCCCAGTCACGACGTTGTAAAACGACGGCCAGTCTTAAGC
TCGGGCCCTGCAGCTCTAGAGCTCGAATTCTACAGGTCACTAATACCATCTAAGTAGTTGGTTCATAGTG
ACTGCATATGTTGTGTTTTACAGTATTATGTAGTCTGTTTTTTATGCAAAATCTAATTTAATATATTGAT
ATTTATATCATTTTACGTTTCTCGTTCAACTTTCTTGTACAAAGTGGTGGCAAATGAATTCTCAGAAAAC
AGAGACGGAACTGCCAACTCACGCCATGCCAACCTCACGTCGTCACTAGACCTGAGCACGTCTCTGGATC
ACAGCGTGCAGACGCGGATTTTTAAAATCATTGTCATCGGGGACTCAAATGTGGGAAAGACCTGTTTAAC
CTTCCGCTTCACCGGCGGAGCCTTCCCGTGCAAAACTGAAGCCACCATCGGCGTGGATTTCAGGGAGAAA
GCGGTGGAGATCGAGGGCGAGAAAATAAAGGTACAAGTATGGGACACAGCAGGCCAGGAGCGCTTTCGAA
AGAGCATGGTTGAGCACTACTACCGCAATGTGCATGCTGTTGTTTTTGTGTACGACGTCACTAAGATGGC
CTCATTCCAAAACCTAAAAACCTGGATTCAGGAGTGCAACGGTCACGGGGTGTCATCGGCAGTGCCTCGT
GTTTTGGTGGGCAACAAATGTGATCTAGTTGACCAGATCCAGGTGCCTTCCAACACTGCCCTCAAGTTTG
CCGATGCCTATAACATGCTACTGTTTGAAACATCAGCCAAAGATCCCAAGGAGAGCCAGAACGTGGACTC
CATTTTCATGTGCCTGGCATGTCGTCTAAAAGCCCAAAAGTCCCTGATTTACAGAGATGTGGAGAGAGAA
GATGGCAGAGTAAGGCTGACGCATCAACCAGACCCCAAGAGTAACTGCCCGTGCTGACAACTTTATTATA
CAAAGTTGGCATTATAAAAAAGCATTGCTTATCAATTTGTTGCAACGAACAGGTCACTATCAGTCAAAAT
AAAATCATTATTTGGAGCTCCATGGTAGCGTTAACGCGGCCGCGATATCCCCTATAGTGAGTCGTATTAC
ATGGTCATAGCTGTTTCCTGGCAGCTCTGGCCCGTGTCTCAAAATCTCTGATGTTACATTGCACAAGATA
AAAATATATCATCATGAACAATAAAACTGTCTGCTTACATAAACAGTAATACAAGGGGTGTTATGAGCCA
TATTCAACGGGAAACGTCGAGGCCGCGATTAAATTCCAACATGGATGCTGATTTATATGGGTATAAATGG
GCTCGCGATAATGTCGGGCAATCAGGTGCGACAATCTATCGCTTGTATGGGAAGCCCGATGCGCCAGAGT
TGTTTCTGAAACATGGCAAAGGTAGCGTTGCCAATGATGTTACAGATGAGATGGTCAGACTAAACTGGCT
GACGGAATTTATGCCTCTTCCGACCATCAAGCATTTTATCCGTACTCCTGATGATGCATGGTTACTCACC
ACTGCGATCCCCGGAAAAACAGCATTCCAGGTATTAGAAGAATATCCTGATTCAGGTGAAAATATTGTTG
ATGCGCTGGCAGTGTTCCTGCGCCGGTTGCATTCGATTCCTGTTTGTAATTGTCCTTTTAACAGCGATCG
CGTATTTCGTCTCGCTCAGGCGCAATCACGAATGAATAACGGTTTGGTTGATGCGAGTGATTTTGATGAC
GAGCGTAATGGCTGGCCTGTTGAACAAGTCTGGAAAGAAATGCATAAACTTTTGCCATTCTCACCGGATT
CAGTCGTCACTCATGGTGATTTCTCACTTGATAACCTTATTTTTGACGAGGGGAAATTAATAGGTTGTAT
TGATGTTGGACGAGTCGGAATCGCAGACCGATACCAGGATCTTGCCATCCTATGGAACTGCCTCGGTGAG
TTTTCTCCTTCATTACAGAAACGGCTTTTTCAAAAATATGGTATTGATAATCCTGATATGAATAAATTGC
AGTTTCATTTGATGCTCGATGAGTTTTTCTAATCAGAATTGGTTAATTGGTTGTAACACTGGCAGAGCAT
TACGCTGACTTGACGGGACGGCGCAAGCTCATGACCAAAATCCCTTAACGTGAGTTACGCGTCGTTCCAC
TGAGCGTCAGACCCCGTAGAAAAGATCAAAGGATCTTCTTGAGATCCTTTTTTTCTGCGCGTAATCTGCT
GCTTGCAAACAAAAAAACCACCGCTACCAGCGGTGGTTTGTTTGCCGGATCAAGAGCTACCAACTCTTTT
TCCGAAGGTAACTGGCTTCAGCAGAGCGCAGATACCAAATACTGTCCTTCTAGTGTAGCCGTAGTTAGGC
CACCACTTCAAGAACTCTGTAGCACCGCCTACATACCTCGCTCTGCTAATCCTGTTACCAGTGGCTGCTG
CCAGTGGCGATAAGTCGTGTCTTACCGGGTTGGACTCAAGACGATAGTTACCGGATAAGGCGCAGCGGTC
GGGCTGAACGGGGGGTTCGTGCACACAGCCCAGCTTGGAGCGAACGACCTACACCGAACTGAGATACCTA
CAGCGTGAGCATTGAGAAAGCGCCACGCTTCCCGAAGGGAGAAAGGCGGACAGGTATCCGGTAAGCGGCA
GGGTCGGAACAGGAGAGCGCACGAGGGAGCTTCCAGGGGGAAACGCCTGGTATCTTTATAGTCCTGTCGG
GTTTCGCCACCTCTGACTTGAGCGTCGATTTTTGTGATGCTCGTCAGGGGGGCGGAGCCTATGGAAAAAC
GCCAGCAACGCGGCCTTTTTACGGTTCCTGGCCTTTTGCTGGCCTTTTGCTCACATGTT
Features (pLannotate 1.2.2; 11 found; start..end, strand, type, name):
    121..213     +  CDS            lacI (fragment): lac repressor; lacI; The lac repressor binds to the lac operator to inhibit transcription in E. coli. This inhibition can be relieved by adding lactose or isopropyl-β-D-thiogalactopyranoside (IPTG).
    268..295     -  terminator     rrnB T2 terminator: transcription terminator T2 from the E. coli rrnB gene
    427..470     +  terminator     rrnB T1 terminator: Escherichia coli rrnB; transcription terminator T1 from the E. coli rrnB gene
    517..553     -  CDS            lacZα (fragment): LacZα fragment of β-galactosidase; lacZ fragment
    624..748     -  protein_bind   attR2: mutant version of attR; recombination site for the Gateway® LR reaction LR Clonase™
    810..1454    +  CDS            RAB33A (fragment): RB33A_HUMAN - Also known as RABS10. Experimental evidence at protein level: Swiss-Prot protein existence level 1. From Homo sapiens (Human).
   1458..1478    -  protein_bind   attB3: mutant version of attB; core recombination site for the Gateway® BP reaction BP Clonase™
   1469..1554    -  protein_bind   attL1 (fragment): mutant version of attL; recombination site for the Gateway® LR reaction LR Clonase™
   1591..1609    -  promoter       T7 promoter: promoter for bacteriophage T7 RNA polymerase
   1743..2552    +  CDS            KanR: aminoglycoside phosphotransferase; aph(3')-Ia; confers resistance to kanamycin in bacteria or G418 (Geneticin®) in eukaryotes
   2699..3287    +  rep_origin     ori: high-copy-number ColE1/pMB1/pBR322/pUC origin of replication
