[The description below was written by a language model from this plasmid's Addgene catalogue record, the feature table of its GenBank file and pLannotate feature annotations shown in this document.]
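Description:
p3E-rab33a is a 3,349 bp MultiSite Gateway 3' entry clone built on the pDONR P2R-P3 backbone and catalogued among zebrafish plasmids. It is a bacterial shuttle and donor plasmid rather than an expression vector. It replicates from a high-copy ColE1/pUC-type origin and is selected with kanamycin through the aph(3')-Ia (KanR) gene. The rrnB T1 and T2 transcription terminators sit upstream of the recombination cassette, where they insulate the insert from read-through transcription in E. coli. M13 forward and reverse primer sites and a T7 promoter flank the cassette and can be used for sequencing.

The payload is the zebrafish (Danio rerio) rab33a coding sequence, which encodes a Rab-family small GTPase. It lies between attR2 and attL3, the sites left after BP recombination into this donor. The GenBank table does not annotate the insert. The automated annotation places a roughly 645 bp ORF between the att sites and labels it by homology to human RAB33A, consistent with the catalogued zebrafish orthologue. The same tool calls the downstream site an attB3 core plus an attL1 fragment, which corresponds to the attL3 feature in the GenBank record. The two tables also use different start coordinates for the same circular sequence.

No eukaryotic promoter, fluorescent tag or polyadenylation signal is annotated, so these must come from the partner plasmids. In an LR reaction, this clone is combined with a 5' entry clone carrying a promoter, a middle entry clone and a destination vector. This places rab33a at the 3' position, typically to create an in-frame fusion downstream of the middle-entry element. The associated work used such constructs for in vivo cell biological screening in zebrafish.
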