Addgene plasmid #109691: p3E-rab33a
Purpose: Multisite gateway vector for 3' tagging with rab33a
Depositing lab: Rob Parton. Depositing organization: University of Queensland, Institute for Molecular Bioscience. Publication: In vivo cell biological screening identifies an endocytic capture mechanism for T-tubule formation. Hall TE, Martel N, Ariotti N, Xiong Z, Lo HP, Ferguson C, Rae J, Lim YW, Parton RG. Nat Commun. 2020 Jul 24;11(1):3711. doi: 10.1038/s41467-020-17486-w. PubMed 32709891.
Backbone
  Vector backbone: pDONR p2R-p3
  Vector type: Zebrafish plasmids
Growth in bacteria
  Bacterial resistance: Kanamycin, 50 μg/mL
  Growth temperature: 37°C
  Growth strain: DH5alpha
  Copy number: High Copy
Gene/Insert
  Gene/Insert name: rab33a
  Species: D. rerio (zebrafish)
  Entrez Gene: rab33a (a.k.a. zgc:153710)
  Cloning method: Gateway Cloning
Terms and licenses: Academic/Nonprofit Terms; Industry Terms: Not Available to Industry
How to cite: p3E-rab33a was a gift from Rob Parton (Addgene plasmid # 109691 ; http://n2t.net/addgene:109691 ; RRID:Addgene_109691)
